>Addgene plasmid #184331 | pAAV-HDC-DIO-GFP-shRNA.scramble | addgene full sequence | sequence record 365459 | Addgene NGS Result
CCTGCAGGCAGCTGCGCGCTCGCTCGCTCACTGAGGCCGCCCGGGCGTCGGGCGACCTTTGGTCGCCCGG
CCTCAGTGAGCGAGCGAGCGCGCAGAGAGGGAGTGGCCAACTCCATCACTAGGGGTTCCTGCGGCCGCCA
TATGACCACCCCCCATGAAGTCTGTTGTGTAAGTACAGGTAATGCTTTAGACACTGTTTTTCTCAGATTG
TGTTCAAGCTCTTGGGTGCAGGCATCCGCAGTCCAGAGCCTCTGAGGAACAAAGGGACCTCGATATAAAG
AACAAAAAGCTCTCGGTATTCGGGAAAACTCCGAAGGATTTTTGTTGTTTTGTGGCAGTGTTGGGGTTCA
GGACAAACACACCACCCCAGAATATGATTTCAGGAGAAACTGCCATCCCCGCCCCCACTAGTACGCTTCC
TTTGTGTTATCTCGAGAAGCCCTGGACGTAGGAGGAGTTCTCAAAAGCTGTTCTTTCGTAAGAGATGGTC
AGGAAGAAACGTTGATTAGGAAAAGTACTCGACTCAGGAAGAGGAGGGGTACAGATAACTGCTGTCACCA
GAAAGATTTCCATCTGACAAAGTGGCAATTCTTCCCCCTTACGAATGTGTGTCCCGCACTCTGCTGCACC
CAGGCTCCGCTCTGTTCTCCAGCTCTGCTTGCTGTAGAAGCGTCCATCCACTAAAGGGACTTCCAGATTT
ATTGGCACTGAACAGGTTTTTCCTCCGTTAGCTTAAACAGTAGTCGAGGCAAAGAACCCAGAACAAGTGC
TATGTAGTAATGGATAAAAAGAATCCTTCATATCCTGTTGTTGATCTGTCCTGAGCTCAGCCTGGCTAGC
TATGGGCTTCTCTGAGCCGGCTCTGCCCTCACCTCATAGAGAAGCCAGGGCAGGAGCAACTCCACCCTCT
GTGCTACTTATTGTGAATGCCCTTGGCCTATTTCTGGCCTCTGAGCTAGGAGCTTTATTCAAGGCTGGGG
CTCTATGGTCTGAATGCAGGGGCAGGGATGATAGAGGGCTCTTTTACCTTGTCTATCCAGAGCTGCTTGT
AGGCTTGGGAGGCTAGGTGCCCCAACTGGTCTAAAAACACCATGTTCTCTGATTCTGTTGATCAAAGTTC
AAATCAGAAAGGACGGGGACAAGAGAGGCTGAAATTAAGCCTGAAGGAAGGGACTTTATGGGGGCGGGGC
TAAAGGAGGGGAATAGGGAACTCCTTAAATAAGAGATGCACTGGCTGCCAGAGAGTGCACAGCACAGACA
AAGGCGACCAAGAAGCCCTGTTGACAGCTGCCTTCCAGCCTCCTCTGTCTGTCTGCCAGGAGGAGCAATC
CAAGGTCGACTCCGGAATAACTTCGTATAGGATACTTTATACGAAGTTATGCAGAATGGTAGCTGGATTG
TAGCTGCTATTAGCAATATGAAACCTCTTAATAACTTCGTATAGCATACATTATACGAAGTTATGGCGCG
CCGATCAACGTCTCATTTTCGCCAAAAGTTGGCCCAGGGCTTCCCGGTATCAACAGGGACACCAGGATTT
ATTTATTCTGCGAAGTGATCTTCCGTCACAGGTATTTATTCGGTCGAACGCGTCGCCGCGTGTTTAAACG
CATTAGTCTTCCAATTGAAAAAAGTGATTTAATTTATACCATTTTAATTCAGCTTTGTAAAAATGTATCA
AAGAGATAGCAAGGTATTCAGTTTTAGTAAACAAGATAATTGCTCCTAAAGTAGCCCCTTGAATTCCGAG
GCAGTAGGCAGGCTCCCGCTGAATTGGAATCCTACATCTGTGGCTTCACTAGGATTCCAATTCACGGGAG
CTCGCTCACTGTCAACAGCAATATACCTTCTCGAGCCTTCTGTTGGGTTAACCTGAAGAAGTAATCCCAG
CAAGTGTTTCCAAGATGTGCAGGCAACGATTCTGTAAAGTACTGAAGCCTCATTCAACATAGTATATGTG
CTGCCGAAGCGAGCACTTAACAAGGCTTGCGGCCGCTACTTGTACAGCTCGTCCATGCCGAGAGTGATCC
CGGCGGCGGTCACGAACTCCAGCAGGACCATGTGATCGCGCTTCTCGTTGGGGTCTTTGCTCAGGGCGGA
CTGGGTGCTCAGGTAGTGGTTGTCGGGCAGCAGCACGGGGCCGTCGCCGATGGGGGTGTTCTGCTGGTAG
TGGTCGGCGAGCTGCACGCTGCCGTCCTCGATGTTGTGGCGGATCTTGAAGTTCACCTTGATGCCGTTCT
TCTGCTTGTCGGCCATGATATAGACGTTGTGGCTGTTGTAGTTGTACTCCAGCTTGTGCCCCAGGATGTT
GCCGTCCTCCTTGAAGTCGATGCCCTTCAGCTCGATGCGGTTCACCAGGGTGTCGCCCTCGAACTTCACC
TCGGCGCGGGTCTTGTAGTTGCCGTCGTCCTTGAAGAAGATGGTGCGCTCCTGGACGTAGCCTTCGGGCA
TGGCGGACTTGAAGAAGTCGTGCTGCTTCATGTGGTCGGGGTAGCGGCTGAAGCACTGCACGCCGTAGGT
CAGGGTGGTCACGAGGGTGGGCCAGGGCACGGGCAGCTTGCCGGTGGTGCAGATGAACTTCAGGGTCAGC
TTGCCGTAGGTGGCATCGCCCTCGCCCTCGCCGGACACGCTGAACTTGTGGCCGTTTACGTCGCCGTCCA
GCTCGACCAGGATGGGCACCACCCCGGTGAACAGCTCCTCGCCCTTGCTCACCATGGTGGCGACCGGTAG
CGCTAGCATAACTTCGTATAAAGTATCCTATACGAAGTTATTTGCCTTAACCCAGAAATTATCACTGTTA
TTCTTTAGAATGGTGCAAAGAATAACTTCGTATAATGTATGCTATACGAAGTTATGAATTCGATATCAAG
CTTATCGATAATCAACCTCTGGATTACAAAATTTGTGAAAGATTGACTGGTATTCTTAACTATGTTGCTC
CTTTTACGCTATGTGGATACGCTGCTTTAATGCCTTTGTATCATGCTATTGCTTCCCGTATGGCTTTCAT
TTTCTCCTCCTTGTATAAATCCTGGTTGCTGTCTCTTTATGAGGAGTTGTGGCCCGTTGTCAGGCAACGT
GGCGTGGTGTGCACTGTGTTTGCTGACGCAACCCCCACTGGTTGGGGCATTGCCACCACCTGTCAGCTCC
TTTCCGGGACTTTCGCTTTCCCCCTCCCTATTGCCACGGCGGAACTCATCGCCGCCTGCCTTGCCCGCTG
CTGGACAGGGGCTCGGCTGTTGGGCACTGACAATTCCGTGGTGTTGTCGGGGAAATCATCGTCCTTTCCT
TGGCTGCTCGCCTATGTTGCCACCTGGATTCTGCGCGGGACGTCCTTCTGCTACGTCCCTTCGGCCCTCA
ATCCAGCGGACCTTCCTTCCCGCGGCCTGCTGCCGGCTCTGCGGCCTCTTCCGCGTCTTCGCCTTCGCCC
TCAGACGAGTCGGATCTCCCTTTGGGCCGCCTCCCCGCATCGATACCGAGCGCTGCTCGAGAGATCTACG
GGTGGCATCCCTGTGACCCCTCCCCAGTGCCTCTCCTGGCCCTGGAAGTTGCCACTCCAGTGCCCACCAG
CCTTGTCCTAATAAAATTAAGTTGCATCATTTTGTCTGACTAGGTGTCCTTCTATAATATTATGGGGTGG
AGGGGGGTGGTATGGAGCAAGGGGCAAGTTGGGAAGACAACCTGTAGGGCCTGCGGGGTCTATTGGGAAC
CAAGCTGGAGTGCAGTGGCACAATCTTGGCTCACTGCAATCTCCGCCTCCTGGGTTCAAGCGATTCTCCT
GCCTCAGCCTCCCGAGTTGTTGGGATTCCAGGCATGCATGACCAGGCTCAGCTAATTTTTGTTTTTTTGG
TAGAGACGGGGTTTCACCATATTGGCCAGGCTGGTCTCCAACTCCTAATCTCAGGTGATCTACCCACCTT
GGCCTCCCAAATTGCTGGGATTACAGGCGTGAACCACTGCTCCCTTCCCTGTCCTTCTGATTTTGTAGGT
AACCACGTGCGGACCGAGCGGCCGCAGGAACCCCTAGTGATGGAGTTGGCCACTCCCTCTCTGCGCGCTC
GCTCGCTCACTGAGGCCGGGCGACCAAAGGTCGCCCGACGCCCGGGCTTTGCCCGGGCGGCCTCAGTGAG
CGAGCGAGCGCGCAGCTGCCTGCAGGGGCGCCTGATGCGGTATTTTCTCCTTACGCATCTGTGCGGTATT
TCACACCGCATA
[95 nt withheld, positions 4213-4307]
T
[46 nt withheld, positions 4309-4354]
C
[141 nt withheld, positions 4356-4496]
CCTTTGACGTTGGAGTCCACGTTCTTT
[37 nt withheld, positions 4524-4560]
ACTCTATCTCGGGCTATTCTTTTGATTTATAAGGGATTTTGCCGATTTCGGTCTATTGGTTAAAAAATGA
GCTGATTTAACAAAAATTTAACGCGAATTTTAACAAAATATTAACGTTTACAATTTTATGGTGCACTCTC
AGTACAATCTGCTCTGATGCCGCATAGTTAAGCCAGCCCCGACACCCGCCAACACCCGCTGACGCGCCCT
GACGGGCTTGTCTGCTCCCGGCATCCGCTTACAGACAAGCTGTGACCGTCTCCGGGAGCTGCATGTGTCA
GAGGTTTTCACCGTCATCACCGAAACGCGCGAGACGAAAGGGCCTCGTGATACGCCTATTTTTATAGGTT
AATGTCATGATAATAATGGTTTCTTAGACGTCAGGTGGCACTTTTCGGGGAAATGTGCGCGGAACCCCTA
TTTGTTTATTTTTCTAAATACATTCAAATATGTATCCGCTCATGAGACAATAACCCTGATAAATGCTTCA
ATAATATTGAAAAAGGAAGAGTATGAGTATTCAACATTTCCGTGTCGCCCTTATTCCCTTTTTTGCGGCA
TTTTGCCTTCCTGTTTTTGCTCACCCAGAAACGCTGGTGAAAGTAAAAGATGCTGAAGATCAGTTGGGTG
CACGAGTGGGTTACATCGAACTGGATCTCAACAGCGGTAAGATCCTTGAGAGTTTTCGCCCCGAAGAACG
TTTTCCAATGATGAGCACTTTTAAAGTTCTGCTATGTGGCGCGGTATTATCCCGTATTGACGCCGGGCAA
GAGCAACTCGGTCGCCGCATACACTATTCTCAGAATGACTTGGTTGAGTACTCACCAGTCACAGAAAAGC
ATCTTACGGATGGCATGACAGTAAGAGAATTATGCAGTGCTGCCATAACCATGAGTGATAACACTGCGGC
CAACTTACTTCTGACAACGATCGGAGGACCGAAGGAGCTAACCGCTTTTTTGCACAACATGGGGGATCAT
GTAACTCGCCTTGATCGTTGGGAACCGGAGCTGAATGAAGCCATACCAAACGACGAGCGTGACACCACGA
TGCCTGTAGCAATGGCAACAACGTTGCGCAAACTATTAACTGGCGAACTACTTACTCTAGCTTCCCGGCA
ACAATTAATAGACTGGATGGAGGCGGATAAAGTTGCAGGACCACTTCTGCGCTCGGCCCTTCCGGCTGGC
TGGTTTATTGCTGATAAATCTGGAGCCGGTGAGCGTGGGTCTCGCGGTATCATTGCAGCACTGGGGCCAG
ATGGTAAGCCCTCCCGTATCGTAGTTATCTACACGACGGGGAGTCAGGCAACTATGGATGAACGAAATAG
ACAGATCGCTGAGATAGGTGCCTCACTGATTAAGCATTGGTAACTGTCAGACCAAGTTTACTCATATATA
CTTTAGATTGATTTAAAACTTCATTTTTAATTTAAAAGGATCTAGGTGAAGATCCTTTTTGATAATCTCA
TGACCAAAATCCCTTAACGTGAGTTTTCGTTCCACTGAGCGTCAGACCCCGTAGAAAAGATCAAAGGATC
TTCTTGAGATCCTTTTTTTCTGCGCGTAATCTGCTGCTTGCAAACAAAAAAACCACCGCTACCAGCGGTG
GTTTGTTTGCCGGATCAAGAGCTACCAACTCTTTTTCCGAAGGTAACTGGCTTCAGYAGAGCGCAGATAC
CAAATACTGTTCTTCTAGTGTAGCCGTAGTTAGGCCACCACTTCAAGAACTCTGTAGCACCGCCTACATA
CCTCGCTCTGCTAATCCTGTTACCAGTGGCTGCTGCCAGTGGCGATAAGTCGTGTCTTACCGGGTTGGAC
TCAAGACGATAGTTACCGGATAAGGCGCAGCGGTCGGGCTGAACGGGGGGTTCGTGCACACAGCCCAGCT
TGGAGCGAACGACCTACACCGAACTGAGATACCTACAGCGTGAGCTATGAGAAAGCGCCACGCTTCCCGA
AGGGAGAAAGGCGGACAGGTATCCGGTAAGCGGCAGGGTCGGAACAGGAGAGCGCACGAGGGAGCTTCCA
GGGGGAAACGCCTGGTATCTTTATAGTCCTGTCGGGTTTCGCCACCTCTGACTTGAGCGTCGATTTTTGT
GATGCTCGTCAGGGGGGCGGAGCCTATGGAAAAACGCCAGCAACGCGGCCTTTTTACGGTTCCTGGCCTT
TTGCTGGCCTTTTGCTCACATGT
Features (pLannotate 1.2.2; 22 found; start..end, strand, type, name):
     12..39      +  repeat_region  AAV2 ITR (fragment): inverted terminal repeat of adeno-associated virus serotype 2 inverted
     68..95      +  repeat_region  AAV2 ITR (fragment): inverted terminal repeat of adeno-associated virus serotype 2 inverted
   1347..1380    +  protein_bind   lox2272: Cre-mediated recombination occurs in the 8-bp core sequence (GGATACTT). lox2272 sites are compatible with each other, but incompatible with loxP or loxN sites (Lee and Saito, 1988). Cre recombinase
   1381..1430    -  intron         β-globin intron (fragment): internally truncated intron from human β-globin
   1431..1464    +  protein_bind   loxP: Cre-mediated recombination occurs in the 8-bp core sequence (GCATACAT). Cre recombinase
   1631..1743    -  ncRNA          3' miR-30a: sequence downstream of the 71-nt precursor of the human miR-30a microRNA (Zeng et al., 2002) miRNA
   1854..1947    -  ncRNA          5' miR-30a: sequence upstream of the 71-nt precursor of the human miR-30a microRNA (Zeng et al., 2002) miRNA
   1999..2715    -  CDS            EGFP: EGFP is a basic (constitutively fluorescent) green fluorescent protein published in 1996, derived from Aequorea victoria. It is reported to be a rapidly-maturing weak dimer with moderate acid sensitivity.
   2738..2771    -  protein_bind   lox2272: Cre-mediated recombination occurs in the 8-bp core sequence (GGATACTT). lox2272 sites are compatible with each other, but incompatible with loxP or loxN sites (Lee and Saito, 1988). Cre recombinase
   2772..2821    -  intron         β-globin intron (fragment): internally truncated intron from human β-globin
   2822..2855    -  protein_bind   loxP: Cre-mediated recombination occurs in the 8-bp core sequence (GCATACAT). Cre recombinase
   2856..2880    +  misc_feature   MCS (fragment): pBluescript multiple cloning site
   2880..3468    +  misc_feature   WPRE: woodchuck hepatitis virus posttranscriptional regulatory element
   3500..3976    +  polyA_signal   hGH poly(A) signal: human growth hormone polyadenylation signal
   4016..4156    +  repeat_region  AAV2 ITR: inverted terminal repeat of adeno-associated virus serotype 2 inverted
   4161..4212    -  misc_feature   bom (fragment): basis of mobility region from pBR322
   4231..4686    +  rep_origin     f1 ori (sequence partly withheld): f1 bacteriophage origin of replication; arrow indicates direction of (+) strand synthesis
   4687..4736    -  misc_feature   bom (fragment): basis of mobility region from pBR322
   4838..4873    -  CDS            rop (fragment): Rop protein, which maintains plasmids at low copy number; rop
   4968..5072    +  promoter       AmpR promoter: bla
   5073..5933    +  CDS            AmpR: β-lactamase; bla; confers resistance to ampicillin, carbenicillin, and related antibiotics
   6104..6692    +  rep_origin     ori: high-copy-number ColE1/pMB1/pBR322/pUC origin of replication
