[The description below was written by a language model from this plasmid's Addgene catalogue record and pLannotate feature annotations shown in this document.]
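Description:
pAAV-HDC-DIO-GFP-shRNA.scramble is an AAV transfer plasmid of about 6.8 kb built on a pUC-type backbone. It is designed for Cre-dependent expression of a control shRNA in mouse neurons. In bacteria it is maintained through a high-copy ColE1/pUC origin and selected with ampicillin via the β-lactamase gene, and an f1 origin is also present. The expression cassette is flanked by AAV2 inverted terminal repeats, which allow it to be packaged into recombinant AAV particles. The sequence annotation detects the right-hand ITR in full, while the left one appears only as short fragments, which may reflect the difficulty of sequencing these repeats rather than a true truncation.

According to the catalogue entry, expression is driven by a histidine decarboxylase (hdc) promoter fragment that gives pan-neuronal activity. This promoter is not annotated in the feature table, but presumably lies in the unannotated region between the left ITR and the first lox site. Downstream is a DIO/FLEx switch, made of paired lox2272 and loxP sites in opposing orientations around an inverted payload. That payload consists of EGFP followed by an shRNA embedded in human miR-30a 5′ and 3′ flanking sequences, so the hairpin is processed from the same Pol II transcript that encodes the reporter. Without Cre the cassette is antisense to the promoter and silent. Cre recombination flips and locks it into the sense orientation, so that GFP marks the cells producing the hairpin. A WPRE and the human growth hormone polyadenylation signal enhance transcript expression and provide 3′ end processing.

The shRNA is a scrambled, non-targeting sequence, so the construct serves as the negative control for matched knockdown vectors in cell-type-specific AAV experiments in Cre driver mice.
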