Addgene plasmid #184331: pAAV-HDC-DIO-GFP-shRNA.scramble
Purpose: Expresses scramble shRNA for control expts. Flexed (DIO) cassette driven by hdc promoter fragment for pan neuronal expression
Depositing lab: William Wisden. Depositing organization: Imperial College London. Publication: NMDA Receptors in the Lateral Preoptic Hypothalamus Are Essential for Sustaining NREM and REM Sleep. Miracca G, Anuncibay-Soto B, Tossell K, Yustos R, Vyssotski AL, Franks NP, Wisden W. J Neurosci. 2022 May 31. pii: JNEUROSCI.0350-21.2022. doi: 10.1523/JNEUROSCI.0350-21.2022. PubMed 35649726.
Backbone
  Vector backbone: pUC
  Backbone size w/o insert (bp): 3000
  Total vector size (bp): 6764
  Vector type: Mammalian Expression, Mouse Targeting, AAV, RNAi, Cre/Lox
Growth in bacteria
  Bacterial resistance: Ampicillin, 100 μg/mL
  Growth temperature: 37°C
  Growth strain: NEB Stable
  Copy number: High Copy
Gene/Insert
  Gene/Insert name: hdc pan neuronal gene promoter, flex switch, GFP, scramble shRNA
  gRNA/shRNA sequence: scramble control
  Species: Synthetic
  Promoter: histidine decarboxylase promoter fragment that gives pan-neuronal expression
  Cloning method: Ligation Independent Cloning
  Sequencing primers: 5′ GAGATGCACTGGCTGCCAG; 3′ GAAGTTCACCTTGATGCCGTTC
Terms and licenses: Academic/Nonprofit Terms; Industry Terms: Not Available to Industry
How to cite: pAAV-HDC-DIO-GFP-shRNA.scramble was a gift from William Wisden (Addgene plasmid # 184331 ; http://n2t.net/addgene:184331 ; RRID:Addgene_184331)
